>Addgene plasmid #154638 | pEPYC1CB0157 | depositor full sequence | sequence record 299568 | pEPYC1CB0157 sequence 7182 bps
GCAATTGTCTTCTGCACGAAGTGGTTTAAACTATCAGTGTTTGACAGGATATATTGGCGGGTAAACCTAA
GAGAAAAGAGCGTTTATTAGAATAATCGGATATTTAAAAGGGCGTGAAAAGGTTTATCCGTTCGTCCATT
TGTATGTGCATGCCAACCACAGGGTTCCCCAGATCAGGCGCTGGCTGCTGAACCCCCAGCCGGAACTGAC
CCCACAAGGCCCTAGCGTTTGCAATGCACCAGGTCATCATTGACCCAGGCGTGTTCCACCAGGCCGCTGC
CTCGCAACTCTTCGCAGGCTTCGCCGACCTGCTCGCGCCACTTCTTCACGCGGGTGGAATCCGATCCGCA
CATGAGGCGGAAGGTTTCCAGCTTGAGCGGGTACGGCTCCCGGTGCGAGCTGAAATAGTCGAACATCCGT
CGGGCCGTCGGCGACAGCTTGCGGTACTTCTCCCATATGAATTTCGTGTAGTGGTCGCCAGCAAACAGCA
CGACGATTTCCTCGTCGATCAGGACCTGGCAACGGGACGTTTTCTTGCCACGGTCCAGGACGCGGAAGCG
GTGCAGCAGCGACACCGATTCCAGGTGCCCAACGCGGTCGGACGTGAAGCCCATCGCCGTCGCCTGTAGG
CGCGACAGGCATTCCTCGGCCTTCGTGTAATACCGGCCATTGATCGACCAGCCCAGGTCCTGGCAAAGCT
CGTAGAACGTGAAGGTGATCGGCTCGCCGATAGGGGTGCGCTTCGCGTACTCCAACACCTGCTGCCACAC
CAGTTCGTCATCGTCGGCCCGCAGCTCGACGCCGGTGTAGGTGATCTTCACGTCCTTGTTGACGTGGAAA
ATGACCTTGTTTTGCAGCGCCTCGCGCGGGATTTTCTTGTTGCGCGTGGTGAACAGGGCAGAGCGGGCCG
TGTCGTTTGGCATCGCTCGCATCGTGTCCGGCCACGGCGCAATATCGAACAAGGAAAGCTGCATTTCCTT
GATCTGCTGCTTCGTGTGTTTCAGCAACGCGGCCTGCTTGGCCTCGCTGACCTGTTTTGCCAGGTCCTCG
CCGGCGGTTTTTCGCTTCTTGGTCGTCATAGTTCCTCGCGTGTCGATGGTCATCGACTTCGCCAAACCTG
CCGCCTCCTGTTCAAGACGACGCGAACGCTCCACGGCGGCCGATGGCGCGGGCAGGGCAGGGGGAGCCAG
TTGCACGCTGTCGCGCTCGATCTTGGCCGTAGCTTGCTGGACCATCGAGCCGACGGACTGGAAGGTTTCG
CGGGGCGCACGCATGACGGTGCGGCTTGCGATGGTTTCGGCATCCTCGGCGGAAAACCCCGCGTCGATCA
GTTCTTGCCTGTATGCCTTCCGGTCAAACGTCCGATTCATTCACCCTCCTTGCGGGATTGCCCCGACTCA
CGCCGGGGCAATGTGCCCTTATTCCTGATTTGACCCGCCTGGTGCCTTGGTGTCCAGATAATCCACCTTA
TCGGCAATGAAGTCGGTCCCGTAGACCGTCTGGCCGTCCTTCTCGTACTTGGTATTCCGAATCTTGCCCT
GCACGAATACCAGCGACCCCTTGCCCAAATACTTGCCGTGGGCCTCGGCCTGAGAGCCAAAACACTTGAT
GCGGAAGAAGTCGGTGCGCTCCTGCTTGTCGCCGGCATCGTTGCGCCACATCTAGGATCTGCCAGGAACC
GTAAAAAGGCCGCGTTGCTGGCGTTTTTCCATAGGCTCCGCCCCCCTGACGAGCATCACAAAAATCGACG
CTCAAGTCAGAGGTGGCGAAACCCGACAGGACTATAAAGATACCAGGCGTTTCCCCCTGGAAGCTCCCTC
GTGCGCTCTCCTGTTCCGACCCTGCCGCTTACCGGATACCTGTCCGCCTTTCTCCCTTCGGGAAGCGTGG
CGCTTTCTCATAGCTCACGCTGTAGGTATCTCAGTTCGGTGTAGGTCGTTCGCTCCAAGCTGGGCTGTGT
GCACGAACCCCCCGTTCAGCCCGACCGCTGCGCCTTATCCGGTAACTATCGTCTTGAGTCCAACCCGGTA
AGACACGACTTATCGCCACTGGCAGCAGCCACTGGTAACAGGATTAGCAGAGCGAGGTATGTAGGCGGTG
CTACAGAGTTCTTGAAGTGGTGGCCTAACTACGGCTACACTAGAAGAACAGTATTTGGTATCTGCGCTCT
GCTGAAGCCAGTTACCTTCGGAAAAAGAGTTGGTAGCTCTTGATCCGGCAAACAAACCACCGCTGGTAGC
GGTGGTTTTTTTGTTTGCAAGCAGCAGATTACGCGCAGAAAAAAAGGATCTCAAGAAGATCCTTTGATCT
TTTCTACGGGGTCTGACGCTCAGTGGAACGAAAACTCACGTTAAGGGATTTTGGTCATGAGATTATCAAA
AAGGATCTTCACCTAGATCCTTTTAAATTAAAAATGAAGTTTTAAATCAATCTAAAGTATATATGAGTAA
ACTTGGTCTGACAGTTACCAATGCTTAATCAGTGAGGCACCTATCTCAGCGATCTGTCTATTTCGTTCAT
CCATAGTTGCCTGACTCCCCGTCGTGTAGATAACTACGATACGGGAGGGCTTACCATCTGGCCCCAGTGC
TGCAATGATACCGCGAGAACCACGCTCACCGGCTCCAGATTTATCAGCAATAAACCAGCCAGCCGGAAGG
GCCGAGCGCAGAAGTGGTCCTGCAACTTTATCCGCCTCCATCCAGTCTATTAATTGTTGCCGGGAAGCTA
GAGTAAGTAGTTCGCCAGTTAATAGTTTGCGCAACGTTGTTGCCATTGCTACAGGCATCGTGGTGTCACG
CTCGTCGTTTGGTATGGCTTCATTCAGCTCCGGTTCCCAACGATCAAGGCGAGTTACATGATCCCCCATG
TTGTGCAAAAAAGCGGTTAGCTCCTTCGGTCCTCCGATCGTTGTCAGAAGTAAGTTGGCCGCAGTGTTAT
CACTCATGGTTATGGCAGCACTGCATAATTCTCTTACTGTCATGCCATCCGTAAGATGCTTTTCTGTGAC
TGGTGAGTACTCAACCAAGTCATTCTGAGAATAGTGTATGCGGCGACCGAGTTGCTCTTGCCCGGCGTCA
ATACGGGATAATACCGCGCCACATAGCAGAACTTTAAAAGTGCTCATCATTGGAAAACGTTCTTCGGGGC
GAAAACTCTCAAGGATCTTACCGCTGTTGAGATCCAGTTCGATGTAACCCACTCGTGCACCCAACTGATC
TTCAGCATCTTTTACTTTCACCAGCGTTTCTGGGTGAGCAAAAACAGGAAGGCAAAATGCCGCAAAAAAG
GGAATAAGGGCGACACGGAAATGTTGAATACTCATACTCTTCCTTTTTCAATATTATTGAAGCATTTATC
AAGGTTATTGTCTCATGAGCGGATACATATTTGAATGTATTTAGAAAAATAAACAAATAGGGGTTCCGCG
CACGAATTGGCCAGCGCTGCCATTTTTGGGGTGAGGCCGTTCGCGGCCGAGGGGCGCAGCCCCTGGGGGG
ATGGGAGGCCCGCGTTAGCGGGCCGGGAGGGTTCGAGAAGGGGGGGCACCCCCCTTCGGCGTGCGCGGTC
ACGCGCACAGGGCGCAGCCCTGGTTAAAAACAAGGTTTATAAATATTGGTTTAAAAGCAGGTTAAAAGAC
AGGTTAGCGGTGGCCGAAAAACGGGCGGAAACCCTTGCAAATGCTGGATTTTCTGCCTGTGGACAGCCCC
TCAAATGTCAATAGGTGCGCCCCTCATCTGTCAGCACTCTGCCCCTCAAGTGTCAAGGATCGCGCCCCTC
ATCTGTCAGTAGTCGCGCCCCTCAAGTGTCAATACCGCAGGGCACTTATCCCCAGGCTTGTCCACATCAT
CTGTGGGAAACTCGCGTAAAATCAGGCGTTTTCGCCGATTTGCGAGGCTGGCCAGCTCCACGTCGCCGGC
CGAAATCGAGCCTGCCCCTCATCTGTCAACGCCGCGCCGGGTGAGTCGGCCCCTCAAGTGTCAACGTCCG
CCCCTCATCTGTCAGTGAGGGCCAAGTTTTCCGCGAGGTATCCACAACGCCGGCGGCCGCGGTGTCTCGC
ACACGGCTTCGACGGCGTTTCTGGCGCGTTTGCAGGGCCATAGACGGCCGCCAGCCCAGCGGCGAGGGCA
ACCAGCCCGGTGAGCGTCGCAAAGGAGATCCTGATCTGACTGATGGGCTGCCTGTATCGAGTGGTGATTT
TGTGCCGAGCTGCCGGTCGGGGAGCTGTTGGCTGGCTGGTGGCAGGATATATTGTGGTGTAAACAAATTG
ACGCTTAGACAACTTAATAACACATTGCGGACGTTTTTAATGTACTGGGGTGGATGCAGTGGGCCCCACT
CTGTGAAGACAATGCCGAATTCGGATCCGGAGAGCGGAGAATTAAGGGAGTCACGTTATGACCCCCGCCG
ATGACGCGGGACAAGCCGTTTTACGTTTGGAACTGACAGAACCGCAACGTTGAAGGAGCCACTCAGCCGC
GGGTTTCTGGAGTTTAAACCATTATTGCGATCACTATCAGCCGTTCAAAAGTCGCCTAAGGATGAGCTAA
GCACATACGTCAGTAGCAAATATTTCTTGTCAAAAATGCTCCACTGACGTTCCATAAATTCCCCTCGGTA
TCCAATTAGAGTCTCATATTCACTCTCATACTGTATTTTTACAACAATTACCAACAACAACAAACAACAA
ACAACATTACAATTACTATTTACAATTACAATGGAGGACGCCAAAAACATAAAGAAAGGCCCGGCGCCAT
TCTATCCGCTGGAAGATGGAACCGCTGGAGAGCAACTGCATAAGGCTATGAAGAGATACGCCCTGGTTCC
TGGAACAATTGCTTTTACAGATGCACATATCGAGGTGGACATCACTTACGCTGAGTACTTCGAAATGTCC
GTTCGGTTGGCAGAAGCTATGAAACGATATGGGCTGAATACAAATCACAGAATCGTCGTATGCAGTGAAA
ACTCTCTTCAATTCTTTATGCCGGTGTTGGGCGCGTTATTTATCGGAGTTGCAGTTGCGCCCGCGAACGA
CATTTATAATGAACGTGAATTGCTCAACAGTATGGGCATTTCGCAGCCTACCGTGGTGTTCGTTTCCAAA
AAGGGGTTGCAAAAAATTTTGAACGTGCAAAAAAAGCTCCCAATCATCCAAAAAATTATTATCATGGATT
CTAAAACGGATTACCAGGGATTTCAGTCGATGTACACGTTCGTCACATCTCATCTACCTCCCGGTTTTAA
TGAATACGATTTTGTGCCAGAGTCCTTCGATAGGGACAAGACAATTGCACTGATCATGAACTCCTCTGGA
TCTACTGGTCTGCCTAAAGGTGTCGCTCTGCCTCATAGAACTGCCTGCGTGAGATTCTCGCATGCCAGAG
ATCCTATTTTTGGCAATCAAATCATTCCGGATACTGCGATTTTAAGTGTTGTTCCATTCCATCACGGTTT
TGGAATGTTTACTACACTCGGATATTTGATATGTGGATTTCGAGTCGTCTTAATGTATAGATTTGAAGAA
GAACTGTTTCTGAGGAGCCTTCAGGATTACAAGATTCAAAGTGCGCTGCTGGTGCCAACCCTATTCTCCT
TCTTCGCCAAAAGCACTCTGATTGACAAATACGATTTATCTAATTTACACGAAATTGCTTCTGGTGGCGC
TCCCCTCTCTAAGGAAGTCGGGGAAGCGGTTGCCAAGAGGTTCCATCTGCCAGGTATCAGGCAAGGATAT
GGGCTCACTGAGACTACATCAGCTATTCTGATTACACCCGAGGGGGATGATAAACCGGGCGCGGTCGGTA
AAGTTGTTCCATTTTTTGAAGCGAAGGTTGTGGATCTGGATACCGGGAAAACGCTGGGCGTTAATCAAAG
AGGCGAACTGTGTGTGAGAGGTCCTATGATTATGTCCGGTTATGTAAACAATCCGGAAGCGACCAACGCC
TTGATTGACAAGGATGGATGGCTACATTCTGGAGACATAGCTTACTGGGACGAGGACGAACACTTCTTCA
TCGTTGACCGCCTGAAGTCTCTGATTAAGTACAAAGGCTATCAGGTGGCTCCCGCTGAATTGGAATCCAT
CTTGCTCCAACACCCCAACATCTTCGACGCAGGTGTCGCAGGTCTGCCCGACGATGACGCCGGTGAACTT
CCCGCCGCCGTTGTTGTTTTGGAGCACGGAAAGACGATGACGGAAAAAGAGATCGTGGATTACGTCGCCA
GTCAAGTAACAACCGCGAAAAAGTTGCGCGGAGGAGTTGTGTTTGTGGACGAAGTACCGAAAGGTCTTAC
CGGAAAACTCGACGCAAGAAAAATCAGAGAGATCCTCATAAAGGCCAAGAAGGGCGGAAAGATCGCCGTG
GGTTCGGATTATAAGGACCATGACGGAGACTATAAGGACCATGACCTCGACGCTGCAGCAGCGGATTATA
AGGACGATGACGATAAGTGAGCTTGTCCTGCTTTAATGAGATATGCGAGAAGCCTATGATCGCATGATAT
TTGCTTTCAATTCTGTTGTGCACGTTGTAAAAAACCTGAGCATGTGTAGCTCAGATCCTTACCGCCGGTT
TCGGTTCATTCTAATGAATATATCACCCGTTACTATCGTATTTTTATGAATAATATTCTCCGTTCAATTT
ACTGATTGTACCCTACTACTTATATGTACAATATTAAAATGAAAACAATATATTGTGCTGAATAGGTTTA
TAGCGACATCTATGATAGAGCGCCACAATAACAAACAATTGCGTTTTATTATTACAAATCCAATTTTAAA
AAAAGCGGCAGAACCGGTCAAACCTAAAAGACTGATTACATAAATCTTATTCAAATTTCAAAAGTGCCCC
AGGGGCTAGTATCTACGACACACCGAGCGGCGAACTAATAACGCTCACTGAAGGGAACTCCGGTTCCCCG
CCGGCGCGCATGGGTGAGATTCCTTGAAGTTGAGTATTGGCCGTCCGCTCTACCGAAAGTTACGGGCACC
ATTCAACCCGGTCCAGCACGGCGGCCGGGTAACCGACTTGCTGCCCCGAGAATTATGCAGCATTTTTTTG
GTGTATGTGGGCCCCAAATGAAGTGCAGGTCAAACCTTGACAGTGACGACAAATCGTTGGGCGGGTCCAG
GGCGAATTTTGCGACAACATGTCGAGGCTCAGCAGGACCGCT
Features (pLannotate 1.2.2; 14 found; start..end, strand, type, name):
     42..66      +  misc_feature   RB T-DNA repeat: right border repeat from nopaline C58 T-DNA
    178..198     -  CDS            TetR (fragment): tetracycline resistance regulatory protein; tetR
    225..1370    -  CDS            trfA: TRFA_ECOLX - Experimental evidence at protein level: Swiss-Prot protein existence level 1. Also involved in plasmid copy number control, promoting intermolecular coupling of protein bound iterons at oriV, which inhibits replication initiation. From Escherichia coli.
   1706..2294    -  rep_origin     ori: high-copy-number ColE1/pMB1/pBR322/pUC origin of replication
   2465..3325    -  CDS            AmpR: β-lactamase; bla; confers resistance to ampicillin, carbenicillin, and related antibiotics
   3326..3430    -  promoter       AmpR promoter: bla
   3517..4148    -  rep_origin     oriV: incP origin of replication
   4240..4264    +  misc_feature   LB T-DNA repeat: left border repeat from nopaline C58 T-DNA
   4449..4497    +  promoter       NOS promoter (fragment): nopaline synthase promoter
   4542..4563    +  promoter       NOS promoter (fragment): nopaline synthase promoter
   4564..4648    +  promoter       NOS promoter (fragment): nopaline synthase promoter NOS promoter
   4664..4719    +  misc_feature   TMV Ω: translational enhancer from the tobacco mosaic virus 5'-leader sequence (Gallie et al., 1988)
   4721..6370    +  CDS            luciferase: firefly luciferase; luc+; enhanced luc+ version of the luciferase gene
   6468..7175    +  terminator     OCS terminator: octopine synthase terminator
