[The description below was written by a language model from this plasmid's Addgene catalogue record and pLannotate feature annotations shown in this document.]
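Description:
pEPYC1CB0157 is a MoClo (Golden Gate) Level 1 plant reporter construct built in the pICH47732 acceptor backbone, a binary-type vector of 7,182 bp. The backbone carries two replication systems: a high-copy ColE1/pUC-type origin for propagation in E. coli, and the broad-host-range incP oriV together with its replication initiator gene trfA, which allows maintenance in Agrobacterium. Selection in bacteria is by ampicillin/carbenicillin resistance from a β-lactamase gene under its native promoter. A short annotated TetR fragment appears to be a backbone remnant rather than a functional element. Nopaline-type left and right T-DNA border repeats flank the cargo, so the cassette can in principle be delivered to plant cells by Agrobacterium. The transcription unit was assembled through BsaI sites that were destroyed during cloning, as is normal for Level 1 assembly.

The payload is a single synthetic expression cassette, NOS (C-CRE relocated)::TMV::LucF::Flag::ocsT. A variant of the nopaline synthase promoter drives the reporter. The name indicates that a cis-regulatory element has been moved from its usual position, which fits the feature table detecting the NOS promoter only as three separate fragments. Downstream lies the tobacco mosaic virus Ω leader, a 5′ translational enhancer, followed by the firefly luciferase (luc+) coding sequence. The record lists a Flag tag after it, although this tag is not separately annotated. The octopine synthase terminator closes the unit. The plasmid serves as a luciferase reporter for quantifying the activity of this rearranged promoter. It belongs to work on the rational design of minimal synthetic plant promoters, where the effect of element position on expression can be measured. The record does not specify the plant species or the assay format used.
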