Addgene plasmid #154638: pEPYC1CB0157
Purpose: MoClo Level 1 luciferase reporter
Depositing lab: Nicola Patron. Depositing organization: Earlham Institute. Publication: Rational design of minimal synthetic promoters for plants. Cai YM, Kallam K, Tidd H, Gendarini G, Salzman A, Patron NJ. Nucleic Acids Res. 2020 Aug 28. pii: 5897334. doi: 10.1093/nar/gkaa682. PubMed 32856047.
Backbone
  Vector backbone: pICH47732
  Vector type: Synthetic Biology
Growth in bacteria
  Bacterial resistance: Ampicillin, 100 μg/mL
  Growth temperature: 37°C
  Growth strain: NEB Stable
  Copy number: High Copy
Gene/Insert
  Gene/Insert name: NOS (C-CRE relocated) Firefly luciferase expression cassette [NOS (C-CRE relocated)::TMV::LucF::Flag::ocsT]
  Species: Synthetic
  Cloning method: Restriction Enzyme; 5′ cloning site BsaI (destroyed during cloning); 3′ cloning site BsaI (destroyed during cloning)
Terms and licenses: Academic/Nonprofit Terms; Industry Terms: Not Available to Industry
Depositor comments: Please visit https://www.biorxiv.org/content/10.1101/2020.05.14.095406v1 for bioRxiv preprint.
How to cite: pEPYC1CB0157 was a gift from Nicola Patron (Addgene plasmid # 154638 ; http://n2t.net/addgene:154638 ; RRID:Addgene_154638)
